Addgene plasmid #136232: pCDNA4.TO-ORF73-2xCSTREP
Purpose: Expresses C-terminally strep tagged Kaposi's Sarcoma Associated Herpesvirus (KSHV) ORF73
Depositing lab: Britt Glaunsinger. Publication: Global mapping of herpesvirus-host protein complexes reveals a transcription strategy for late genes. Davis ZH, Verschueren E, Jang GM, Kleffman K, Johnson JR, Park J, Von Dollen J, Maher MC, Johnson T, Newton W, Jager S, Shales M, Horner J, Hernandez RD, Krogan NJ, Glaunsinger BA. Mol Cell. 2015 Jan 22;57(2):349-60. doi: 10.1016/j.molcel.2014.11.026. Epub 2014 Dec 24. PubMed 25544563.
Backbone
  Vector backbone: pCDNA4.TO
  Backbone manufacturer: Invitrogen
  Vector type: Mammalian Expression
  Selectable markers: Zeocin
Growth in bacteria
  Bacterial resistance: Ampicillin, 100 μg/mL
  Growth temperature: 37°C
  Growth strain: DH5alpha
  Copy number: High Copy
Gene/Insert
  Gene/Insert name: ORF73
  Species: Kaposi's sarcoma-associated herpesvirus (KSHV)
  Promoter: CMV
  Cloning method: Restriction Enzyme; 5′ cloning site Unknown (unknown if destroyed)
  Sequencing primers: 5′ CGCAAATGGGCGGTAGGCGTG; 3′ TAGAAGGCACAGTCGAGGCT
Resource information
  A portion of this plasmid was derived from a plasmid made by: cDNA of reactivated TREx BCBL-1-RTA cells
Terms and licenses: Academic/Nonprofit Terms; Industry Terms: Not Available to Industry
Depositor comments: Please note: Addgene NGS is unable to fully assemble the repetitive sequence within the middle of ORF73. Please refer to the depositor's sequence for this section of the plasmid.
How to cite: pCDNA4.TO-ORF73-2xCSTREP was a gift from Britt Glaunsinger (Addgene plasmid # 136232 ; http://n2t.net/addgene:136232 ; RRID:Addgene_136232)
