[The description below was written by a language model from this plasmid's Addgene catalogue record and pLannotate feature annotations shown in this document.]
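Description:
pCDNA4.TO-ORF73-2xCSTREP is a mammalian expression plasmid built on the Invitrogen pCDNA4.TO backbone that expresses ORF73 of Kaposi's sarcoma-associated herpesvirus (KSHV) with a C-terminal tandem Strep tag. ORF73 encodes LANA1, the latency-associated nuclear antigen, which tethers viral episomes to mitotic chromosomes, supports episome replication and persistence, and helps repress lytic gene expression. The insert was derived from cDNA of reactivated TREx BCBL-1-RTA cells. Transcription is driven by the CMV immediate-early enhancer and promoter, followed by two short tet operator elements (annotated as PLtetO-1 and TRE3GV fragments). These make expression tetracycline-regulatable in cells that supply the Tet repressor and constitutive in cells that do not. A bGH polyadenylation signal terminates the transcript. The Strep tag itself is not annotated in either feature table, although a short unannotated gap lies between the end of the LANA1 match and the poly(A) signal.

In E. coli the plasmid is propagated through a high-copy ColE1/pUC-type origin with ampicillin resistance, and an f1 origin is also present. A Sh ble (BleoR) cassette under the SV40 early promoter and bacterial EM7 promoter, with an SV40 poly(A) signal, allows Zeocin selection of mammalian cells. The two sequence records differ in length (about 8.1 kb versus 8.5 kb). One annotates LANA1 as a single fragment, while the other annotates two fragments separated by a gap. This is consistent with the depositor's note that sequencing could not fully assemble the repetitive central region of ORF73, so the depositor's sequence should be consulted for that section. The tag and the associated study on herpesvirus-host protein complexes point to use in affinity purification of LANA-containing complexes.
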