Features (pLannotate 1.2.2; 22 found; start..end, strand, type, name):
     28..80      -  misc_feature   bom (fragment): basis of mobility region from pBR322
    235..614     +  enhancer       CMV enhancer: human cytomegalovirus immediate early enhancer
    615..818     +  promoter       CMV promoter: human cytomegalovirus (CMV) immediate early promoter
    820..839     +  promoter       PLtetO-1 promoter (fragment): modified phage lambda PL promoter with tet operator sites (Lutz and Bujard, 1997)
    841..860     +  promoter       PLtetO-1 promoter (fragment): modified phage lambda PL promoter with tet operator sites (Lutz and Bujard, 1997)
    868..901     +  promoter       TRE3GV promoter (fragment): 3rd-generation Tet-responsive promoter that can be activated by binding of Tet-On® 3G, optimized for retroviral and lentiviral vectors
   1005..4013    +  CDS            LANA1 (fragment): LANA1_HHV8P - Experimental evidence at protein level: Swiss-Prot protein existence level 1. Multifunctional protein that plays a role in the replication and long-term persistence of the viral episomal genome in dividing cells. Binds to mitotic chromosomes via its N-terminal region and to a 16-bp imperfect palindrome within the origin of replication (oriP) located in the viral terminal repeat (TR) through its C-terminal. Tethers viral episomes to chromosomes during mitosis. Plays a critical role in the shutdown of lytic gene expression during the early stage of infection by interacting with hos
   4147..4371    +  polyA_signal   bGH poly(A) signal: bovine growth hormone polyadenylation signal
   4375..4396    +  promoter       SV40 promoter (fragment): SV40 enhancer and early promoter
   4417..4845    +  rep_origin     f1 ori (sequence partly withheld): f1 bacteriophage origin of replication; arrow indicates direction of (+) strand synthesis
   4859..5188    +  promoter       SV40 promoter: SV40 enhancer and early promoter
   5236..5283    +  promoter       EM7 promoter: synthetic bacterial promoter&nbsp
   5302..5676    +  CDS            BleoR: antibiotic-binding protein; Sh ble from Streptoalloteichus hindustanus; confers resistance to bleomycin, phleomycin, and Zeocin™
   5686..5811    +  CDS            ble (fragment): BLE_KLEPN - Experimental evidence at protein level: Swiss-Prot protein existence level 1. Binding protein with a strong affinity to the bleomycin family of antibiotics. Binds to CL990; an antimitotic-antibiotic compound. From Klebsiella pneumoniae.
   5806..5927    +  polyA_signal   SV40 poly(A) signal: SV40 polyadenylation signal
   6000..6016    -  protein_bind   lac operator: The lac repressor binds to the lac operator to inhibit transcription in E. coli. This inhibition can be relieved by adding lactose or isopropyl-β-D-thiogalactopyranoside (IPTG). lac repressor encoded by lacI
   6024..6054    -  promoter       lac promoter: promoter for the E. coli lac operon
   6069..6090    -  protein_bind   CAP binding site: CAP binding activates transcription in the presence of cAMP. E. coli catabolite activator protein
   6103..6195    -  CDS            lacI (fragment): lac repressor; lacI; The lac repressor binds to the lac operator to inhibit transcription in E. coli. This inhibition can be relieved by adding lactose or isopropyl-β-D-thiogalactopyranoside (IPTG).
   6378..6966    -  rep_origin     ori: high-copy-number ColE1/pMB1/pBR322/pUC origin of replication
   7137..7997    -  CDS            AmpR: β-lactamase; bla; confers resistance to ampicillin, carbenicillin, and related antibiotics
   7998..8102    -  promoter       AmpR promoter: bla
>Addgene plasmid #136232 | pCDNA4.TO-ORF73-2xCSTREP | addgene full sequence | sequence record 436409 | Addgene NGS Result
GACGGATCGGGAGATCTCCCGATCCCCTATGGTGCACTCTCAGTACAATCTGCTCTGATGCCGCATAGTT
AAGCCAGTATCTGCTCCCTGCTTGTGTGTTGGAGGTCGCTGAGTAGTGCGCGAGCAAAATTTAAGCTACA
ACAAGGCAAGGCTTGACCGACAATTGCATGAAGAATCTGCTTAGGGTTAGGCGTTTTGCGCTGCTTCGCG
ATGTACGGGCCAGATATACGCGTTGACATTGATTATTGACTAGTTATTAATAGTAATCAATTACGGGGTC
ATTAGTTCATAGCCCATATATGGAGTTCCGCGTTACATAACTTACGGTAAATGGCCCGCCTGGCTGACCG
CCCAACGACCCCCGCCCATTGACGTCAATAATGACGTATGTTCCCATAGTAACGCCAATAGGGACTTTCC
ATTGACGTCAATGGGTGGAGTATTTACGGTAAACTGCCCACTTGGCAGTACATCAAGTGTATCATATGCC
AAGTACGCCCCCTATTGACGTCAATGACGGTAAATGGCCCGCCTGGCATTATGCCCAGTACATGACCTTA
TGGGACTTTCCTACTTGGCAGTACATCTACGTATTAGTCATCGCTATTACCATGGTGATGCGGTTTTGGC
AGTACATCAATGGGCGTGGATAGCGGTTTGACTCACGGGGATTTCCAAGTCTCCACCCCATTGACGTCAA
TGGGAGTTTGTTTTGGCACCAAAATCAACGGGACTTTCCAAAATGTCGTAACAACTCCGCCCCATTGACG
CAAATGGGCGGTAGGCGTGTACGGTGGGAGGTCTATATAAGCAGAGCTCTCCCTATCAGTGATAGAGATC
TCCCTATCAGTGATAGAGATCGTCGACGAGCTCGTTTAGTGAACCGTCAGATCGCCTGGAGACGCCATCC
ACGCTGTTTTGACCTCCATAGAAGACACCGGGACCGATCCAGCCTCCGGACTCTAGCGTTTAAACTTAAG
CTTGGTACCGAGCTCGGATCTGCCATGGCGCCCCCGGGAATGCGCCTGAGGTCGGGACGGAGCACCGGCG
CGCCCTTAACGAGAGGAAGTTGTAGGAAACGAAACAGGTCTCCGGAAAGATGTCACCTTGGCGATGACCT
ACATCTACAACCGCGAAGGAAGCATGTCGCCGACTCCGTCGACGGCCGGGAATGTGGACCCCACACCTTG
CCTATACCAGGAAGTCCCACAGTGTTCACATCCGGGCTGCCAGCATTTGTGTCTAGTCCTACTTTACCGG
TGGCTCCCATTCCTTCACCCGCTCCCGCAACACCTTTACCTCCACCGGCACTCTTACCCCCCGTAACCAC
GTCTTCCTCCCCAATCCCTCCATCCCATCCTGTGTCTCCGGGGACCACGGATACTCATTCTCCATCTCCT
GCATTGCCACCCACGCAGTCTCCAGAGTCTTCTCAAAGGCCACCGCTTTCAAGTCCTACAGGAAGGCCAG
ACTCTTCAACACCTATGCGTCCGCCACCCTCGCAGCAGACTACACCTCCACACTCACCCACGACTCCTCC
ACCCGAGCCTCCCTCCAAGTCGTCACCAGACTCTTTAGCTCCGTCTACCCTGCGTAGCCTGAGAAAAAGA
AGGCTATCGTCCCCCCAAGGTCCCTCTACACTAAACCCAATATGTCAGTCGCCCCCAGTCTCTCCCCCTA
GATGTGACTTCGCCAACCGTAGTGTGTACCCCCCATGGGCCACAGAGTCCCCGATCTACGTGGGATCATC
CAGCGATGGCGATACTCCGCCACGCCAACCGCCTACATCTCCCATCTCCATAGGATCATCATCCCCGTCT
GAGGGATCCTGGGGTGATGACACAGCCATGTTGGTGCTCCTTGCGGAGATTGCAGAAGAAGCATCCAAGA
ATGAAAAAGAATGTTCCGAAAATAATCAGGCTGGCGAGGATAATGGGGACAACGAGATTAGCAAGGAAAG
TCAGGTTGACAAGGATGACAATGACAATAAGGATGATGAGGAGGAGCAGGAGACAGATGAGGAGGACGAG
GAGGATGACGAGGAGGATGACGAGGAGGATGACGAGGAGGATGACGAGGAGGATGACGAGGAGGATGACG
AGGAGGATGACGAGGAGGATGACGAGGAGGAGGACGAGGAGGAGGACGAGGAGGAGGAGGACGAGGAGGA
GGAGGAGGAGGACGAGGAGGATGACGATGATGAGGACAATGAGGACGAGGAGGAGGACAAGAAGGAGGAC
GAGGAGGACGGGGGCGATGGAAACAAAACGTTGAGCATCCAAAGTTCACAACAGCAGCAGGAGCCACAGC
AGCAGGAGCCACAACAGCAGGAGCCACAGCAGCAGGAGCCACAGCAGCAGGAGCCCCTGCAGGAGCCACA
GCAGCAGGAGCCACAACAGCAGGAGCCACAACAGCAGGAGCCACAACAGCAGGAGCCACAACAGCAGGAG
CCACAACAGCAGGAGCCACAGCAGCAGGATGAGCAGCAGCAGGATGAGCAGCAGCAGGATGAGCAGCAGC
AGGATGAGCAGCAGCAGGATGAGCAGGAGCAGCAGGATGAGCAGCAGCAGGATGAGCAGCAGCAGGATGA
GCAGCAGCAGCAGGATGAACAGGAGCAGCAGGAGGAGCAGGAGCAGCAGGAGGAGCAGGAGCAGCAGGAG
GAGCAGGAGCAGGAGTTAGAGGAGCAGGAGCAGGAGTTAGAGGAGCAGGAGCAGGAGTTAGAGGAGCAGG
AGCAGGAGTTAGAGGAGCAGGAGCAGGAGTTAGAGGAGCAGGAGCAGGAGTTAGAGGAGCAGGAGCAGGA
GTTAGAGGAGCAGGAGCAGGAGTTAGAGGAGCAGGAGCAGGAGTTAGAGGAGCAGGAGCAGGAGTTAGAG
GAGCAGGAGCAGGAGTTAGAGGAGCAGGAGCAGGAGTTAGAGGAGCAGGAGCAGGAGTTAGAGGAGCAGG
AGCAGGAGTTAGAGGAGCAGGAGCAGGAGTTAGAGGAGCAGGAGCAGGAGTTAGAGGAGCAGGAGCAGGA
GTTAGAGGAGCAGGAGCAGGAGTTAGAGGAGCAGGAGCAGGAGTTAGAGGAGCAGGAGCAGGAGTTAGAG
GAGCAGGAGCAGGAGCAGGAGTTAGAGGAGGTGGAAGAGCAAGAGCAGGAGCAGGAAGAGCAGGAATTAG
AGGAGGTGGAGGAGCAAGAGCAGGAGCAGGAGGAGCAGGAGGAGCAGGAGTTAGAGGAGGTGGAAGAGCA
GGAAGAGCAGGAGTTAGAGGAGGTGGAAGAGCAGGAAGAGCAGGAGTTAGAGGAGGTGGAAGAGCAGGAG
CAGCAGGGGGTGGAACAGCAGGAGCAGGAGACGGTGGAAGAGCCCATAATCTTGCACGGGTCGTCATCCG
AGGACGAAATGGAAGTGGATTACCCTGTTGTTAGCACACATGAACAAATTGCCAGTAGCCCACCAGGAGA
TAATACACCAGACGATGACCCACAACCTGGCCCATCTCGCGAATACCGCTATGTACTCAGAACATCACCA
CCCCACAGACCTGGAGTTCGTATGAGGCGCGTTCCAGTTACCCACCCAAAAAAGCCACATCCAAGATACC
AACAACCACCGGTCCCTTACAGACAGATAGATGATTGTCCTGCGAAAGCTAGGCCACAACACATCTTTTA
TAGACGCTTTTTGGGAAAGGATGGAAGACGAGATCCAAAGTGTCAATGGAAGTTTGCAGTGATTTTTTGG
GGCAATGACCCATACGGACTTAAAAAATTATCTCAGGCCTTCCAGTTTGGAGGAGTAAAGGCAGGCCCCG
TGTCCTGCTTGCCCCACCCTGGACCAGACCAGTCGCCCATAACTTATTGTGTATATGTGTATTGTCAGAA
CAAAGACACAAGTAAGAAAGTACAAATGGCCCGCCTAGCCTGGGAAGCTAGTCACCCCCTGGCAGGAAAC
CTACAATCTTCCATAGTTAAGTTTAAAAAGCCCCTGCCATTAACCCAGCCAGGGGAAAACCAAGGTCCTG
GGGACTCTCCACAGGAAATGACACTCGAGGGAGGCGGTGGATGGAGCCACCCCCAGTTCGAGAAGGGCGG
CGGCAGCGGCGGCGGCAGCGGCGGCGGCAGCTGGAGCCACCCCCAGTTCGAGAAGGGGCCCGTTTAAACC
CGCTGATCAGCCTCGACTGTGCCTTCTAGTTGCCAGCCATCTGTTGTTTGCCCCTCCCCCGTGCCTTCCT
TGACCCTGGAAGGTGCCACTCCCACTGTCCTTTCCTAATAAAATGAGGAAATTGCATCGCATTGTCTGAG
TAGGTGTCATTCTATTCTGGGGGGTGGGGTGGGGCAGGACAGCAAGGGGGAGGATTGGGAAGACAATAGC
AGGCATGCTGGGGATGCGGTGGGCTCTATGGCTTCTGAGGCGGAAAGAACCAGCTGGGGCTCTAGGGGGT
ATCCCC
[124 nt withheld, positions 4417-4540]
C
[91 nt withheld, positions 4542-4632]
A
[49 nt withheld, positions 4634-4682]
CCTTTGACGTTGGAGTCCACGTTCTTT
[37 nt withheld, positions 4710-4746]
ACCCTATCTCGGTCTATTCTTTTGATTTATAAGGGATTTTGCCGATTTCGGCCTATTGGTTAAAAAATGA
GCTGATTTAACAAAAATTTAACGCGAATTAATTCTGTGGAATGTGTGTCAGTTAGGGTGTGGAAAGTCCC
CAGGCTCCCCAGCAGGCAGAAGTATGCAAAGCATGCATCTCAATTAGTCAGCAACCAGGTGTGGAAAGTC
CCCAGGCTCCCCAGCAGGCAGAAGTATGCAAAGCATGCATCTCAATTAGTCAGCAACCATAGTCCCGCCC
CTAACTCCGCCCATCCCGCCCCTAACTCCGCCCAGTTCCGCCCATTCTCCGCCCCATGGCTGACTAATTT
TTTTTATTTATGCAGAGGCCGAGGCCGCCTCTGCCTCTGAGCTATTCCAGAAGTAGTGAGGAGGCTTTTT
TGGAGGCCTAGGCTTTTGCAAAAAGCTCCCGGGAGCTTGTATATCCATTTTCGGATCTGATCAGCACGTG
TTGACAATTAATCATCGGCATAGTATATCGGCATAGTATAATACGACAAGGTGAGGAACTAAACCATGGC
CAAGTTGACCAGTGCCGTTCCGGTGCTCACCGCGCGCGACGTCGCCGGAGCGGTCGAGTTCTGGACCGAC
CGGCTCGGGTTCTCCCGGGACTTCGTGGAGGACGACTTCGCCGGTGTGGTCCGGGACGACGTGACCCTGT
TCATCAGCGCGGTCCAGGACCAGGTGGTGCCGGACAACACCCTGGCCTGGGTGTGGGTGCGCGGCCTGGA
CGAGCTGTACGCCGAGTGGTCGGAGGTCGTGTCCACGAACTTCCGGGACGCCTCCGGGCCGGCCATGACC
GAGATCGGCGAGCAGCCGTGGGGGCGGGAGTTCGCCCTGCGCGACCCGGCCGGCAACTGCGTGCACTTCG
TGGCCGAGGAGCAGGACTGACACGTGCTACGAGATTTCGATTCCACCGCCGCCTTCTATGAAAGGTTGGG
CTTCGGAATCGTTTTCCGGGACGCCGGCTGGATGATCCTCCAGCGCGGGGATCTCATGCTGGAGTTCTTC
GCCCACCCCAACTTGTTTATTGCAGCTTATAATGGTTACAAATAAAGCAATAGCATCACAAATTTCACAA
ATAAAGCATTTTTTTCACTGCATTCTAGTTGTGGTTTGTCCAAACTCATCAATGTATCTTATCATGTCTG
TATACCGTCGACCTCTAGCTAGAGCTTGGCGTAATCATGGTCATAGCTGTTTCCTGTGTGAAATTGTTAT
CCGCTCACAATTCCACACAACATACGAGCCGGAAGCATAAAGTGTAAAGCCTGGGGTGCCTAATGAGTGA
GCTAACTCACATTAATTGCGTTGCGCTCACTGCCCGCTTTCCAGTCGGGAAACCTGTCGTGCCAGCTGCA
TTAATGAATCGGCCAACGCGCGGGGAGAGGCGGTTTGCGTATTGGGCGCTCTTCCGCTTCCTCGCTCACT
GACTCGCTGCGCTCGGTCGTTCGGCTGCGGCGAGCGGTATCAGCTCACTCAAAGGCGGTAATACGGTTAT
CCACAGAATCAGGGGATAACGCAGGAAAGAACATGTGAGCAAAAGGCCAGCAAAAGGCCAGGAACCGTAA
AAAGGCCGCGTTGCTGGCGTTTTTCCATAGGCTCCGCCCCCCTGACGAGCATCACAAAAATCGACGCTCA
AGTCAGAGGTGGCGAAACCCGACAGGACTATAAAGATACCAGGCGTTTCCCCCTGGAAGCTCCCTCGTGC
GCTCTCCTGTTCCGACCCTGCCGCTTACCGGATACCTGTCCGCCTTTCTCCCTTCGGGAAGCGTGGCGCT
TTCTCATAGCTCACGCTGTAGGTATCTCAGTTCGGTGTAGGTCGTTCGCTCCAAGCTGGGCTGTGTGCAC
GAACCCCCCGTTCAGCCCGACCGCTGCGCCTTATCCGGTAACTATCGTCTTGAGTCCAACCCGGTAAGAC
ACGACTTATCGCCACTGGCAGCAGCCACTGGTAACAGGATTAGCAGAGCGAGGTATGTAGGCGGTGCTAC
AGAGTTCTTGAAGTGGTGGCCTAACTACGGCTACACTAGAAGAACAGTATTTGGTATCTGCGCTCTGCTG
AAGCCAGTTACCTTCGGAAAAAGAGTTGGTAGCTCTTGATCCGGCAAACAAACCACCGCTGGTAGCGGTG
GTTTTTTTGTTTGCAAGCAGCAGATTACGCGCAGAAAAAAAGGATCTCAAGAAGATCCTTTGATCTTTTC
TACGGGGTCTGACGCTCAGTGGAACGAAAACTCACGTTAAGGGATTTTGGTCATGAGATTATCAAAAAGG
ATCTTCACCTAGATCCTTTTAAATTAAAAATGAAGTTTTAAATCAATCTAAAGTATATATGAGTAAACTT
GGTCTGACAGTTACCAATGCTTAATCAGTGAGGCACCTATCTCAGCGATCTGTCTATTTCGTTCATCCAT
AGTTGCCTGACTCCCCGTCGTGTAGATAACTACGATACGGGAGGGCTTACCATCTGGCCCCAGTGCTGCA
ATGATACCGCGAGACCCACGCTCACCGGCTCCAGATTTATCAGCAATAAACCAGCCAGCCGGAAGGGCCG
AGCGCAGAAGTGGTCCTGCAACTTTATCCGCCTCCATCCAGTCTATTAATTGTTGCCGGGAAGCTAGAGT
AAGTAGTTCGCCAGTTAATAGTTTGCGCAACGTTGTTGCCATTGCTACAGGCATCGTGGTGTCACGCTCG
TCGTTTGGTATGGCTTCATTCAGCTCCGGTTCCCAACGATCAAGGCGAGTTACATGATCCCCCATGTTGT
GCAAAAAAGCGGTTAGCTCCTTCGGTCCTCCGATCGTTGTCAGAAGTAAGTTGGCCGCAGTGTTATCACT
CATGGTTATGGCAGCACTGCATAATTCTCTTACTGTCATGCCATCCGTAAGATGCTTTTCTGTGACTGGT
GAGTACTCAACCAAGTCATTCTGAGAATAGTGTATGCGGCGACCGAGTTGCTCTTGCCCGGCGTCAATAC
GGGATAATACCGCGCCACATAGCAGAACTTTAAAAGTGCTCATCATTGGAAAACGTTCTTCGGGGCGAAA
ACTCTCAAGGATCTTACCGCTGTTGAGATCCAGTTCGATGTAACCCACTCGTGCACCCAACTGATCTTCA
GCATCTTTTACTTTCACCAGCGTTTCTGGGTGAGCAAAAACAGGAAGGCAAAATGCCGCAAAAAAGGGAA
TAAGGGCGACACGGAAATGTTGAATACTCATACTCTTCCTTTTTCAATATTATTGAAGCATTTATCAGGG
TTATTGTCTCATGAGCGGATACATATTTGAATGTATTTAGAAAAATAAACAAATAGGGGTTCCGCGCACA
TTTCCCCGAAAAGTGCCACCTGACGTC
