Features (pLannotate 1.2.2; 23 found; start..end, strand, type, name):
     28..80      -  misc_feature   bom (fragment): basis of mobility region from pBR322
    235..614     +  enhancer       CMV enhancer: human cytomegalovirus immediate early enhancer
    687..704     -  promoter       CMV promoter (fragment): human cytomegalovirus (CMV) immediate early promoter
    767..818     +  promoter       CMVd2 promoter: truncated human cytomegalovirus (CMV) immediate early promoter that yields moderately reduced expression relative to the full-length promoter
    820..839     +  promoter       PLtetO-1 promoter (fragment): modified phage lambda PL promoter with tet operator sites (Lutz and Bujard, 1997)
    841..860     +  promoter       PLtetO-1 promoter (fragment): modified phage lambda PL promoter with tet operator sites (Lutz and Bujard, 1997)
    868..901     +  promoter       TRE3GV promoter (fragment): 3rd-generation Tet-responsive promoter that can be activated by binding of Tet-On® 3G, optimized for retroviral and lentiviral vectors
   1005..4373    +  CDS            LANA1: LANA1_HHV8P - Experimental evidence at protein level: Swiss-Prot protein existence level 1. Multifunctional protein that plays a role in the replication and long-term persistence of the viral episomal genome in dividing cells. Binds to mitotic chromosomes via its N-terminal region and to a 16-bp imperfect palindrome within the origin of replication (oriP) located in the viral terminal repeat (TR) through its C-terminal. Tethers viral episomes to chromosomes during mitosis. Plays a critical role in the shutdown of lytic gene expression during the early stage of infection by interacting with hos
   4507..4731    +  polyA_signal   bGH poly(A) signal: bovine growth hormone polyadenylation signal
   4735..4756    +  promoter       SV40 promoter (fragment): SV40 enhancer and early promoter
   4777..5205    +  rep_origin     f1 ori (sequence partly withheld): f1 bacteriophage origin of replication; arrow indicates direction of (+) strand synthesis
   5219..5548    +  promoter       SV40 promoter: SV40 enhancer and early promoter
   5596..5643    +  promoter       EM7 promoter: synthetic bacterial promoter&nbsp
   5662..6036    +  CDS            BleoR: antibiotic-binding protein; Sh ble from Streptoalloteichus hindustanus; confers resistance to bleomycin, phleomycin, and Zeocin™
   6046..6171    +  CDS            ble (fragment): BLE_KLEPN - Experimental evidence at protein level: Swiss-Prot protein existence level 1. Binding protein with a strong affinity to the bleomycin family of antibiotics. Binds to CL990; an antimitotic-antibiotic compound. From Klebsiella pneumoniae.
   6166..6287    +  polyA_signal   SV40 poly(A) signal: SV40 polyadenylation signal
   6360..6376    -  protein_bind   lac operator: The lac repressor binds to the lac operator to inhibit transcription in E. coli. This inhibition can be relieved by adding lactose or isopropyl-β-D-thiogalactopyranoside (IPTG). lac repressor encoded by lacI
   6384..6414    -  promoter       lac promoter: promoter for the E. coli lac operon
   6429..6450    -  protein_bind   CAP binding site: CAP binding activates transcription in the presence of cAMP. E. coli catabolite activator protein
   6463..6555    -  CDS            lacI (fragment): lac repressor; lacI; The lac repressor binds to the lac operator to inhibit transcription in E. coli. This inhibition can be relieved by adding lactose or isopropyl-β-D-thiogalactopyranoside (IPTG).
   6738..7323    -  rep_origin     ori: high-copy-number ColE1/pMB1/pBR322/pUC origin of replication
   7494..8354    -  CDS            AmpR: β-lactamase; bla; confers resistance to ampicillin, carbenicillin, and related antibiotics
   8355..8459    -  promoter       AmpR promoter: bla
>Addgene plasmid #136232 | pCDNA4.TO-ORF73-2xCSTREP | analyzer sequence | sequence record 262866
GACGGATCGGGAGATCTCCCGATCCCCTATGGTGCACTCTCAGTACAATCTGCTCTGATGCCGCATAGTT
AAGCCAGTATCTGCTCCCTGCTTGTGTGTTGGAGGTCGCTGAGTAGTGCGCGAGCAAAATTTAAGCTACA
ACAAGGCAAGGCTTGACCGACAATTGCATGAAGAATCTGCTTAGGGTTAGGCGTTTTGCGCTGCTTCGCG
ATGTACGGGCCAGATATACGCGTTGACATTGATTATTGACTAGTTATTAATAGTAATCAATTACGGGGTC
ATTAGTTCATAGCCCATATATGGAGTTCCGCGTTACATAACTTACGGTAAATGGCCCGCCTGGCTGACCG
CCCAACGACCCCCGCCCATTGACGTCAATAATGACGTATGTTCCCATAGTAACGCCAATAGGGACTTTCC
ATTGACGTCAATGGGTGGAGTATTTACGGTAAACTGCCCACTTGGCAGTACATCAAGTGTATCATATGCC
AAGTACGCCCCCTATTGACGTCAATGACGGTAAATGGCCCGCCTGGCATTATGCCCAGTACATGACCTTA
TGGGACTTTCCTACTTGGCAGTACATCTACGTATTAGTCATCGCTATTACCATGGTGATGCGGTTTTGGC
AGTACATCAATGGGCGTGGATAGCGGTTTGACTCACGGGGATTTCCAAGTCTCCACCCCATTGACGTCAA
TGGGAGTTTGTTTTGGAACCAAAATCAACGGGACTTTCCAAAATGTCGTAACAACTCCGCCCCATTGACG
CAAATGGGCGGTAGGCGTGTACGGTGGGAGGTCTATATAAGCAGAGCTCTCCCTATCAGTGATAGAGATC
TCCCTATCAGTGATAGAGATCGTCGACGAGCTCGTTTAGTGAACCGTCAGATCGCCTGGAGACGCCATCC
ACGCTGTTTTGACCTCCATAGAAGACACCGGGACCGATCCAGCCTCCGGACTCTAGCGTTTAAACTTAAG
CTTGGTACCGAGCTCGGATCTGCCATGGCGCCCCCGGGAATGCGCCTGAGGTCGGGACGGAGCACCGGCG
CGCCCTTAACGAGAGGAAGTTGTAGGAAACGAAACAGGTCTCCGGAAAGATGTCACCTTGGCGATGACCT
ACATCTACAACCGCGAAGGAAGCATGTCGCCGACTCCGTCGACGGCCGGGAATGTGGACCCCACACCTTG
CCTATACCAGGAAGTCCCACAGTGTTCACATCCGGGCTGCCAGCATTTGTGTCTAGTCCTACTTTACCGG
TGGCTCCCATTCCTTCACCCGCTCCCGCAACACCTTTACCTCCACCGGCACTCTTACCCCCCGTAACCAC
GTCTTCCTCCCCAATCCCTCCATCCCATCCTGTGTCTCCGGGGACCACGGATACTCATTCTCCATCTCCT
GCATTGCCACCCACGCAGTCTCCAGAGTCTTCTCAAAGGCCACCGCTTTCAAGTCCTACAGGAAGGCCAG
ACTCTTCAACACCTATGCGTCCGCCACCCTCGCAGCAGACTACACCTCCACACTCACCCACGACTCCTCC
ACCCGAGCCTCCCTCCAAGTCGTCACCAGACTCTTTAGCTCCGTCTACCCTGCGTAGCCTGAGAAAAAGA
AGGCTATCGTCCCCCCAAGGTCCCTCTACACTAAACCCAATATGTCAGTCGCCCCCAGTCTCTCCCCCTA
GATGTGACTTCGCCAACCGTAGTGTGTACCCCCCATGGGCCACAGAGTCCCCGATCTACGTGGGATCATC
CAGCGATGGCGATACTCCGCCACGCCAACCGCCTACATCTCCCATCTCCATAGGATCATCATCCCCGTCT
GAGGGATCCTGGGGTGATGACACAGCCATGTTGGTGCTCCTTGCGGAGATTGCAGAAGAAGCATCCAAGA
ATGAAAAAGAATGTTCCGAAAATAATCAGGCTGGCGAGGATAATGGGGACAACGAGATTAGCAAGGAAAG
TCAGGTTGACAAGGATGACAATGACAATAAGGATGATGAGGAGGAGCAGGAGACAGATGAGGAGGACGAG
GAGGATGACGAGGAGGATGACGAGGAGGATGACGAGGAGGATGACGAGGAGGATGACGAGGAGGATGACG
AGGAGGATGACGAGGAGGATGACGAGGAGGAGGACGAGGAGGAGGACGAGGAGGAGGACGAGGAGGAGGA
GGACGAGGAGGAGGAGGAGGACGAGGAGGATGACGATGATGAGGACAATGAGGACGAGGAGGATGACGAG
GAGGAGGACAAGAAGGAGGACGAGGAGGACGGGGGCGATGGAAACAAAACGTTGAGCATCCAAAGTTCAC
AACAGCAGCAGGAGCCACAGCAGCAGGAGCCACAGCAGCAGGAGCCACAACAGCAGGAGCCACAACAGCA
GGAGCCACAGCAGCAGGAGCCACAACAGCAGGAGCCACAGCAGCAGGAGCCACAACAGCGGGAGCCACAG
CAGCGGGAGCCACAGCAGCGGGAGCCCCAGCAGCGGGAGCCCCAGCAGCGGGAGCCCCAGCAGCGGGAGC
CCCAGCAGCAGGAGCCACAGCAGCAGGAGCCACAGCAGCAGGAGCCACAGCAGCAGGAGCCACAGCAGCA
GGAGCCACAGCAGCAGGAGCCACAGCAGCAGGAGCCACAGCAGCAGGAGCCACAGCAGCAGGAGCCACAG
CAGCAGGAGCCACAACAGCAGGAGCCACAACAGCAGGAGCCACAACAGCAGGAGCCACAACAGCAGGAGC
CACAACAGCAGGAGCCACAGCAGCAGGATGAGCAGCAGCAGGATGAGCAGCAGCAGGATGAGCAGCAGCA
GGATGAGCAGCAGCAGGATGAGCAGCAGCAGGATGAGCAGGAGCAGCAGGATGAGCAGCAGCAGGATGAG
CAGCAGCAGCAGGATGAACAGGAGCAGCAGGAGGAGCAGGAGCAGCAGGAGGAGCAGGAGCAGCAGGAGG
AGCAGGAGCAGCAGGAGGAGCAGGAGCAGGAGTTAGAGGAGCAGGAGCAGGAGTTAGAGGAGCAGGAGCA
GGAGTTAGAGGAGCAGGAGCAGGAGTTAGAGGAGCAGGAGCAGGAGTTAGAGGAGCAGGAGCAGGAGTTA
GAGGAGCAGGAGCAGGAGTTAGAGGAGCAGGAGCAGGAGTTAGAGGAGCAGGAGCAGGAGTTAGAGGAGC
AGGAGCAGGAGTTAGAGGAGCAGGAGCAGGAGTTAGAGGAGCAGGAGCAGGAGTTAGAGGAGCAGGAGCA
GGAGTTAGAGGAGCAGGAGCAGGAGTTAGAGGAGCAGGAGCAGGAGTTAGAGGAGCAGGAGCAGGAGTTA
GAGGAGCAGGAGCAGGAGTTAGAGGAGCAGGAGCAGGAGTTAGAGGAGCAGGAGCAGGAGTTAGAGGAGC
AGGAGCAGGAGTTAGAGGAGCAGGAGCAGGAGTTAGAGGAGCAGGAGCAGGAGTTAGAGGAGCAGGAGCA
GGAGTTAGAGGAGCAGGAGCAGGAGCAGGAGTTAGAGGAGGTGGAAGAGCAAGAGCAGGAGCAGGAAGAG
CAGGAATTAGAGGAGGTGGAGGAGCAAGAGCAGGAGCAGGAGGAGCAGGAGGAGCAGGAGTTAGAGGAGG
TGGAAGAGCAGGAAGAGCAGGAGTTAGAGGAGGTGGAAGAGCAGGAAGAGCAGGAGTTAGAGGAGGTGGA
AGAGCAGGAGCAGCAGGGGGTGGAACAGCAGGAGCAGGAGACGGTGGAAGAGCCCATAATCTTGCACGGG
TCGTCATCCGAGGACGAAATGGAAGTGGATTACCCTGTTGTTAGCACACATGAACAAATTGCCAGTAGCC
CACCAGGAGATAATACACCAGACGATGACCCACAACCTGGCCCATCTCGCGAATACCGCTATGTACTCAG
AACATCACCACCCCACAGACCTGGAGTTCGTATGAGGCGCGTTCCAGTTACCCACCCAAAAAAGCCACAT
CCAAGATACCAACAACCACCGGTCCCTTACAGACAGATAGATGATTGTCCTGCGAAAGCTAGGCCACAAC
ACATCTTTTATAGACGCTTTTTGGGAAAGGATGGAAGACGAGATCCAAAGTGTCAATGGAAGTTTGCAGT
GATTTTTTGGGGCAATGACCCATACGGACTTAAAAAATTATCTCAGGCCTTCCAGTTTGGAGGAGTAAAG
GCAGGCCCCGTGTCCTGCTTGCCCCACCCTGGACCAGACCAGTCGCCCATAACTTATTGTGTATATGTGT
ATTGTCAGAACAAAGACACAAGTAAGAAAGTACAAATGGCCCGCCTAGCCTGGGAAGCTAGTCACCCCCT
GGCAGGAAACCTACAATCTTCCATAGTTAAGTTTAAAAAGCCCCTGCCATTAACCCAGCCAGGGGAAAAC
CAAGGTCCTGGGGACTCTCCACAGGAAATGACACTCGAGGGAGGCGGTGGATGGAGCCACCCCCAGTTCG
AGAAGGGCGGCGGCAGCGGCGGCGGCAGCGGCGGCGGCAGCTGGAGCCACCCCCAGTTCGAGAAGGGGCC
CGTTTAAACCCGCTGATCAGCCTCGACTGTGCCTTCTAGTTGCCAGCCATCTGTTGTTTGCCCCTCCCCC
GTGCCTTCCTTGACCCTGGAAGGTGCCACTCCCACTGTCCTTTCCTAATAAAATGAGGAAATTGCATCGC
ATTGTCTGAGTAGGTGTCATTCTATTCTGGGGGGTGGGGTGGGGCAGGACAGCAAGGGGGAGGATTGGGA
AGACAATAGCAGGCATGCTGGGGATGCGGTGGGCTCTATGGCTTCTGAGGCGGAAAGAACCAGCTGGGGC
TCTAGGGGGTATCCCC
[124 nt withheld, positions 4777-4900]
C
[91 nt withheld, positions 4902-4992]
A
[49 nt withheld, positions 4994-5042]
CCTTTGACGTTGGAGTCCACGTTCTTT
[37 nt withheld, positions 5070-5106]
ACCCTATCTCGGTCTATTCTTTTGATTTATAAGGGATTTTGCCGATTTCGGCCTATTGGTTAAAAAATGA
GCTGATTTAACAAAAATTTAACGCGAATTAATTCTGTGGAATGTGTGTCAGTTAGGGTGTGGAAAGTCCC
CAGGCTCCCCAGCAGGCAGAAGTATGCAAAGCATGCATCTCAATTAGTCAGCAACCAGGTGTGGAAAGTC
CCCAGGCTCCCCAGCAGGCAGAAGTATGCAAAGCATGCATCTCAATTAGTCAGCAACCATAGTCCCGCCC
CTAACTCCGCCCATCCCGCCCCTAACTCCGCCCAGTTCCGCCCATTCTCCGCCCCATGGCTGACTAATTT
TTTTTATTTATGCAGAGGCCGAGGCCGCCTCTGCCTCTGAGCTATTCCAGAAGTAGTGAGGAGGCTTTTT
TGGAGGCCTAGGCTTTTGCAAAAAGCTCCCGGGAGCTTGTATATCCATTTTCGGATCTGATCAGCACGTG
TTGACAATTAATCATCGGCATAGTATATCGGCATAGTATAATACGACAAGGTGAGGAACTAAACCATGGC
CAAGTTGACCAGTGCCGTTCCGGTGCTCACCGCGCGCGACGTCGCCGGAGCGGTCGAGTTCTGGACCGAC
CGGCTCGGGTTCTCCCGGGACTTCGTGGAGGACGACTTCGCCGGTGTGGTCCGGGACGACGTGACCCTGT
TCATCAGCGCGGTCCAGGACCAGGTGGTGCCGGACAACACCCTGGCCTGGGTGTGGGTGCGCGGCCTGGA
CGAGCTGTACGCCGAGTGGTCGGAGGTCGTGTCCACGAACTTCCGGGACGCCTCCGGGCCGGCCATGACC
GAGATCGGCGAGCAGCCGTGGGGGCGGGAGTTCGCCCTGCGCGACCCGGCCGGCAACTGCGTGCACTTCG
TGGCCGAGGAGCAGGACTGACACGTGCTACGAGATTTCGATTCCACCGCCGCCTTCTATGAAAGGTTGGG
CTTCGGAATCGTTTTCCGGGACGCCGGCTGGATGATCCTCCAGCGCGGGGATCTCATGCTGGAGTTCTTC
GCCCACCCCAACTTGTTTATTGCAGCTTATAATGGTTACAAATAAAGCAATAGCATCACAAATTTCACAA
ATAAAGCATTTTTTTCACTGCATTCTAGTTGTGGTTTGTCCAAACTCATCAATGTATCTTATCATGTCTG
TATACCGTCGACCTCTAGCTAGAGCTTGGCGTAATCATGGTCATAGCTGTTTCCTGTGTGAAATTGTTAT
CCGCTCACAATTCCACACAACATACGAGCCGGAAGCATAAAGTGTAAAGCCTGGGGTGCCTAATGAGTGA
GCTAACTCACATTAATTGCGTTGCGCTCACTGCCCGCTTTCCAGTCGGGAAACCTGTCGTGCCAGCTGCA
TTAATGAATCGGCCAACGCGCGGGGAGAGGCGGTTTGCGTATTGGGCGCTCTTCCGCTTCCTCGCTCACT
GACTCGCTGCGCTCGGTCGTTCGGCTGCGGCGAGCGGTATCAGCTCACTCAAAGGCGGTAATACGGTTAT
CCACAGAATCAGGGGATAACGCAGGAAAGAACATGTGAGCAAAAGGCCAGCAAAAGGCCAGGAACCGTAA
AAAGGCCGCGTTGCTGGCGTTTTTCCATAGGCTCCGCCCCCCTGACGAGCATCACAAAAATCGACGCTCA
AGTCAGAGGTGGCGAAACCCGACAGGACTATAAAGATACCAGGCGTTTCCCCCTGGAAGCTCCCTCGTGC
GCTCTCCTGTTCCGACCCTGCCGCTTACCGGATACCTGTCCGCCTTTCTCCCTTCGGGAAGCGTGGCGCT
TTCTCATAGCTCACGCTGTAGGTATCTCAGTTCGGTGTAGGTCGTTCGCTCCAAGCTGGGCTGTGTGCAC
GAACCCCCCGTTCAGCCCGACCGCTGCGCCTTATCCGGTAACTATCGTCTTGAGTCCAACCCGGTAAGAC
ACGACTTATCGCCACTGGCAGCAGCCACTGGTAACAGGATTAGCAGAGCGAGGTATGTAGGCGGTGCTAC
AGAGTTCTTGAAGTGGTGGCCTAACTACGGCTACACTAGAAGAACAGTATTTGGTATCTGCGCTCTGCTG
AAGCCAGTTACCTTCGGAAAAAGAGTTGGTAGCTCTTGATCCGGCAAACAAACCACCGCTGGTAGCGGTT
TTTTTGTTTGCAAGCAGCAGATTACGCGCAGAAAAAAAGGATCTCAAGAAGATCCTTTGATCTTTTCTAC
GGGGTCTGACGCTCAGTGGAACGAAAACTCACGTTAAGGGATTTTGGTCATGAGATTATCAAAAAGGATC
TTCACCTAGATCCTTTTAAATTAAAAATGAAGTTTTAAATCAATCTAAAGTATATATGAGTAAACTTGGT
CTGACAGTTACCAATGCTTAATCAGTGAGGCACCTATCTCAGCGATCTGTCTATTTCGTTCATCCATAGT
TGCCTGACTCCCCGTCGTGTAGATAACTACGATACGGGAGGGCTTACCATCTGGCCCCAGTGCTGCAATG
ATACCGCGAGACCCACGCTCACCGGCTCCAGATTTATCAGCAATAAACCAGCCAGCCGGAAGGGCCGAGC
GCAGAAGTGGTCCTGCAACTTTATCCGCCTCCATCCAGTCTATTAATTGTTGCCGGGAAGCTAGAGTAAG
TAGTTCGCCAGTTAATAGTTTGCGCAACGTTGTTGCCATTGCTACAGGCATCGTGGTGTCACGCTCGTCG
TTTGGTATGGCTTCATTCAGCTCCGGTTCCCAACGATCAAGGCGAGTTACATGATCCCCCATGTTGTGCA
AAAAAGCGGTTAGCTCCTTCGGTCCTCCGATCGTTGTCAGAAGTAAGTTGGCCGCAGTGTTATCACTCAT
GGTTATGGCAGCACTGCATAATTCTCTTACTGTCATGCCATCCGTAAGATGCTTTTCTGTGACTGGTGAG
TACTCAACCAAGTCATTCTGAGAATAGTGTATGCGGCGACCGAGTTGCTCTTGCCCGGCGTCAATACGGG
ATAATACCGCGCCACATAGCAGAACTTTAAAAGTGCTCATCATTGGAAAACGTTCTTCGGGGCGAAAACT
CTCAAGGATCTTACCGCTGTTGAGATCCAGTTCGATGTAACCCACTCGTGCACCCAACTGATCTTCAGCA
TCTTTTACTTTCACCAGCGTTTCTGGGTGAGCAAAAACAGGAAGGCAAAATGCCGCAAAAAAGGGAATAA
GGGCGACACGGAAATGTTGAATACTCATACTCTTCCTTTTTCAATATTATTGAAGCATTTATCAGGGTTA
TTGTCTCATGAGCGGATACATATTTGAATGTATTTAGAAAAATAAACAAATAGGGGTTCCGCGCACATTT
CCCCGAAAAGTGCCACCTGACGTC
