Features (pLannotate 1.2.2; 23 found; start..end, strand, type, name):
     28..80      -  misc_feature   bom (fragment): basis of mobility region from pBR322
    235..614     +  enhancer       CMV enhancer: human cytomegalovirus immediate early enhancer
    615..818     +  promoter       CMV promoter: human cytomegalovirus (CMV) immediate early promoter
    820..839     +  promoter       PLtetO-1 promoter (fragment): modified phage lambda PL promoter with tet operator sites (Lutz and Bujard, 1997)
    841..860     +  promoter       PLtetO-1 promoter (fragment): modified phage lambda PL promoter with tet operator sites (Lutz and Bujard, 1997)
    868..901     +  promoter       TRE3GV promoter (fragment): 3rd-generation Tet-responsive promoter that can be activated by binding of Tet-On® 3G, optimized for retroviral and lentiviral vectors
   1005..2015    +  CDS            LANA1 (fragment): LANA1_HHV8P - Experimental evidence at protein level: Swiss-Prot protein existence level 1. Multifunctional protein that plays a role in the replication and long-term persistence of the viral episomal genome in dividing cells. Binds to mitotic chromosomes via its N-terminal region and to a 16-bp imperfect palindrome within the origin of replication (oriP) located in the viral terminal repeat (TR) through its C-terminal. Tethers viral episomes to chromosomes during mitosis. Plays a critical role in the shutdown of lytic gene expression during the early stage of infection by interacting with hos
   3457..4374    +  CDS            LANA1 (fragment): LANA1_HHV8P - Experimental evidence at protein level: Swiss-Prot protein existence level 1. Multifunctional protein that plays a role in the replication and long-term persistence of the viral episomal genome in dividing cells. Binds to mitotic chromosomes via its N-terminal region and to a 16-bp imperfect palindrome within the origin of replication (oriP) located in the viral terminal repeat (TR) through its C-terminal. Tethers viral episomes to chromosomes during mitosis. Plays a critical role in the shutdown of lytic gene expression during the early stage of infection by interacting with hos
   4508..4732    +  polyA_signal   bGH poly(A) signal: bovine growth hormone polyadenylation signal
   4736..4757    +  promoter       SV40 promoter (fragment): SV40 enhancer and early promoter
   4778..5206    +  rep_origin     f1 ori (sequence partly withheld): f1 bacteriophage origin of replication; arrow indicates direction of (+) strand synthesis
   5220..5549    +  promoter       SV40 promoter: SV40 enhancer and early promoter
   5597..5644    +  promoter       EM7 promoter: synthetic bacterial promoter&nbsp
   5663..6037    +  CDS            BleoR: antibiotic-binding protein; Sh ble from Streptoalloteichus hindustanus; confers resistance to bleomycin, phleomycin, and Zeocin™
   6047..6172    +  CDS            ble (fragment): BLE_KLEPN - Experimental evidence at protein level: Swiss-Prot protein existence level 1. Binding protein with a strong affinity to the bleomycin family of antibiotics. Binds to CL990; an antimitotic-antibiotic compound. From Klebsiella pneumoniae.
   6167..6288    +  polyA_signal   SV40 poly(A) signal: SV40 polyadenylation signal
   6361..6377    -  protein_bind   lac operator: The lac repressor binds to the lac operator to inhibit transcription in E. coli. This inhibition can be relieved by adding lactose or isopropyl-β-D-thiogalactopyranoside (IPTG). lac repressor encoded by lacI
   6385..6415    -  promoter       lac promoter: promoter for the E. coli lac operon
   6430..6451    -  protein_bind   CAP binding site: CAP binding activates transcription in the presence of cAMP. E. coli catabolite activator protein
   6464..6556    -  CDS            lacI (fragment): lac repressor; lacI; The lac repressor binds to the lac operator to inhibit transcription in E. coli. This inhibition can be relieved by adding lactose or isopropyl-β-D-thiogalactopyranoside (IPTG).
   6739..7327    -  rep_origin     ori: high-copy-number ColE1/pMB1/pBR322/pUC origin of replication
   7498..8358    -  CDS            AmpR: β-lactamase; bla; confers resistance to ampicillin, carbenicillin, and related antibiotics
   8359..8463    -  promoter       AmpR promoter: bla
>Addgene plasmid #136232 | pCDNA4.TO-ORF73-2xCSTREP Sequencing Result | analyzer sequence | sequence record 292089
GACGGATCGGGAGATCTCCCGATCCCCTATGGTGCACTCTCAGTACAATCTGCTCTGATGCCGCATAGTT
AAGCCAGTATCTGCTCCCTGCTTGTGTGTTGGAGGTCGCTGAGTAGTGCGCGAGCAAAATTTAAGCTACA
ACAAGGCAAGGCTTGACCGACAATTGCATGAAGAATCTGCTTAGGGTTAGGCGTTTTGCGCTGCTTCGCG
ATGTACGGGCCAGATATACGCGTTGACATTGATTATTGACTAGTTATTAATAGTAATCAATTACGGGGTC
ATTAGTTCATAGCCCATATATGGAGTTCCGCGTTACATAACTTACGGTAAATGGCCCGCCTGGCTGACCG
CCCAACGACCCCCGCCCATTGACGTCAATAATGACGTATGTTCCCATAGTAACGCCAATAGGGACTTTCC
ATTGACGTCAATGGGTGGAGTATTTACGGTAAACTGCCCACTTGGCAGTACATCAAGTGTATCATATGCC
AAGTACGCCCCCTATTGACGTCAATGACGGTAAATGGCCCGCCTGGCATTATGCCCAGTACATGACCTTA
TGGGACTTTCCTACTTGGCAGTACATCTACGTATTAGTCATCGCTATTACCATGGTGATGCGGTTTTGGC
AGTACATCAATGGGCGTGGATAGCGGTTTGACTCACGGGGATTTCCAAGTCTCCACCCCATTGACGTCAA
TGGGAGTTTGTTTTGGCACCAAAATCAACGGGACTTTCCAAAATGTCGTAACAACTCCGCCCCATTGACG
CAAATGGGCGGTAGGCGTGTACGGTGGGAGGTCTATATAAGCAGAGCTCTCCCTATCAGTGATAGAGATC
TCCCTATCAGTGATAGAGATCGTCGACGAGCTCGTTTAGTGAACCGTCAGATCGCCTGGAGACGCCATCC
ACGCTGTTTTGACCTCCATAGAAGACACCGGGACCGATCCAGCCTCCGGACTCTAGCGTTTAAACTTAAG
CTTGGTACCGAGCTCGGATCTGCCATGGCGCCCCCGGGAATGCGCCTGAGGTCGGGACGGAGCACCGGCG
CGCCCTTAACGAGAGGAAGTTGTAGGAAACGAAACAGGTCTCCGGAAAGATGTCACCTTGGCGATGACCT
ACATCTACAACCGCGAAGGAAGCATGTCGCCGACTCCGTCGACGGCCGGGAATGTGGACCCCACACCTTG
CCTATACCAGGAAGTCCCACAGTGTTCACATCCGGGCTGCCAGCATTTGTGTCTAGTCCTACTTTACCGG
TGGCTCCCATTCCTTCACCCGCTCCCGCAACACCTTTACCTCCACCGGCACTCTTACCCCCCGTAACCAC
GTCTTCCTCCCCAATCCCTCCATCCCATCCTGTGTCTCCGGGGACCACGGATACTCATTCTCCATCTCCT
GCATTGCCACCCACGCAGTCTCCAGAGTCTTCTCAAAGGCCACCGCTTTCAAGTCCTACAGGAAGGCCAG
ACTCTTCAACACCTATGCGTCCGCCACCCTCGCAGCAGACTACACCTCCACACTCACCCACGACTCCTCC
ACCCGAGCCTCCCTCCAAGTCGTCACCAGACTCTTTAGCTCCGTCTACCCTGCGTAGCCTGAGAAAAAGA
AGGCTATCGTCCCCCCAAGGTCCCTCTACACTAAACCCAATATGTCAGTCGCCCCCAGTCTCTCCCCCTA
GATGTGACTTCGCCAACCGTAGTGTGTACCCCCCATGGGCCACAGAGTCCCCGATCTACGTGGGATCATC
CAGCGATGGCGATACTCCGCCACGCCAACCGCCTACATCTCCCATCTCCATAGGATCATCATCCCCGTCT
GAGGGATCCTGGGGTGATGACACAGCCATGTTGGTGCTCCTTGCGGAGATTGCAGAAGAAGCATCCAAGA
ATGAAAAAGAATGTTCCGAAAATAATCAGGCTGGCGAGGATAATGGGGACAACGAGATTAGCAAGGAAAG
TCAGGTTGACAAGGATGACAATGACAATAAGGATGATGAGGAGGAGCAGGAGACAGATGAGGAGGACGAG
GAGGATGACGAGGAGGATGACGAGGAGGATGACGAGGAGGATGACGAGGAGGATGACGAGGAGGATGACG
AGGAGGATGACGAGGAGGATGACGAGGAGGAGGACGAGGAGGAGGACGAGGAGGAGGASGAGGAGGAGGA
GGAGGAGGAGGAGGAGGAGGANNNCGAGGAGGATGACGATGATGAGGACAATGAGGACGAGGAGGANNNN
NNNNNNGGACAAGAAGGAGGACGAGGAGGACGGGGGCGATGGAAACAAAACGTTGAGCATCCAAAGTTCA
CAACAGCAGCAGGAGCCACAGCAGCAGGAGCCACAACAGCAGGAGCCACAGCAGCAGGAGCCACAGCAGC
AGGAGCCMCWGCAGCAGGAGCCACAGCAGCAGGAGCCACARCAGCAGGAGCMACAACAGCAGGAGCMACA
RCAGCAGGAGCMRCARCAGCAGGAGCARCARCAGCAGSAGCARCAGCAGCAGGAGGAGCAGCAGCAGGAG
SAGCAGCAGMAGSARGAGCAGYAKTMGGAGCCAATCCAAAGTTCACAACAGCAGCAGGAGCCACAGCAGC
AGGAGCCACAACAGCAGGAGCCACAGCAGCAGGAGCCACAGCAGCAGGAGCCCCWGCAGNAGGAGCCACA
GCAGCAGGAGCCACAACAGCAGGAGCCACAACAGCAGGAGCCACAACAGCAGGAGCCACAACAGCAGGAG
CCACAACAGCAGGAGCCACAGCAGCAGGATGAGCAGCAGCAGGATGAGCAGCAGCAGGATGAGCAGCAGC
AGGATGAGCAGCAGCAGGAKGAGCAGCAGCAGGAKGAGCAGSAGCAGCAGGAKGAGCAGCAGCAGGAKGA
GCAGCAGCAGSAGGAKGARCAGSAGCAGCAGGAGGAGCAGGAGCAGCAGGAGGAGCAGGAGCAGCAGGAG
GAGCAGGAGCAGCAGGAGGAGCAGGAGCAGGAGTWAGAGGAGCAGGAGCAGGAGTTAGAGGAGCAGGAGC
AGGAGTTAGAGGAGCAGGAGCAGGAGTTAGAGGAGCAGGAGCAGGAGTTAGAGGAGCAGGAGCAGGAGTT
AGAGGAGCAGGAGCAGGAGTTAGAGGAGCAGGAGCAGGAGTTAGAGGAGCAGGAGCAGGAGTTAGAGGAG
CAGGAGCAGGAGTTAGAGGAGCAGGAGCAGGAGTTAGAGGAGCAGGAGCAGGAGTTAGAGGAGCAGGAGC
AGGAGTTAGAGGAGCAGGAGCAGGAGTTAGAGGAGCAGGAGCAGGAGTTAGAGGAGCAGGAGCAGGAGTT
AGAGGAGCAGGAGCAGGAGTTAGAGGAGCAGGAGCAGGAGTTAGAGGAGCAGGAGCAGGAGTTAGAGGAG
CAGGAGCAGGAGTTAGAGGAGCAGGAGCAGGAGTTAGAGGAGCAGGAGCAGGAGTTAGAGGAGCAGGAGC
AGGAGTTAGAGGAGCAGGAGCAGGAGCAGGAGTTAGAGGAGGTGGAAGAGCAAGAGCAGGAGCAGGAAGA
GCAGGAATTAGAGGAGGTGGAGGAGCAAGAGCAGGAGCAGGAGGAGCAGGAGGAGCAGGAGTTAGAGGAG
GTGGAAGAGCAGGAAGAGCAGGAGTTAGAGGAGGTGGAAGAGCAGGAAGAGCAGGAGTTAGAGGAGGTGG
AAGAGCAGGAGCAGCAGGGGGTGGAACAGCAGGAGCAGGAGACGGTGGAAGAGCCCATAATCTTGCACGG
GTCGTCATCCGAGGACGAAATGGAAGTGGATTACCCTGTTGTTAGCACACATGAACAAATTGCCAGTAGC
CCACCAGGAGATAATACACCAGACGATGACCCACAACCTGGCCCATCTCGCGAATACCGCTATGTACTCA
GAACATCACCACCCCACAGACCTGGAGTTCGTATGAGGCGCGTTCCAGTTACCCACCCAAAAAAGCCACA
TCCAAGATACCAACAACCACCGGTCCCTTACAGACAGATAGATGATTGTCCTGCGAAAGCTAGGCCACAA
CACATCTTTTATAGACGCTTTTTGGGAAAGGATGGAAGACGAGATCCAAAGTGTCAATGGAAGTTTGCAG
TGATTTTTTGGGGCAATGACCCATACGGACTTAAAAAATTATCTCAGGCCTTCCAGTTTGGAGGAGTAAA
GGCAGGCCCCGTGTCCTGCTTGCCCCACCCTGGACCAGACCAGTCGCCCATAACTTATTGTGTATATGTG
TATTGTCAGAACAAAGACACAAGTAAGAAAGTACAAATGGCCCGCCTAGCCTGGGAAGCTAGTCACCCCC
TGGCAGGAAACCTACAATCTTCCATAGTTAAGTTTAAAAAGCCCCTGCCATTAACCCAGCCAGGGGAAAA
CCAAGGTCCTGGGGACTCTCCACAGGAAATGACACTCGAGGGAGGCGGTGGATGGAGCCACCCCCAGTTC
GAGAAGGGCGGCGGCAGCGGCGGCGGCAGCGGCGGCGGCAGCTGGAGCCACCCCCAGTTCGAGAAGGGGC
CCGTTTAAACCCGCTGATCAGCCTCGACTGTGCCTTCTAGTTGCCAGCCATCTGTTGTTTGCCCCTCCCC
CGTGCCTTCCTTGACCCTGGAAGGTGCCACTCCCACTGTCCTTTCCTAATAAAATGAGGAAATTGCATCG
CATTGTCTGAGTAGGTGTCATTCTATTCTGGGGGGTGGGGTGGGGCAGGACAGCAAGGGGGAGGATTGGG
AAGACAATAGCAGGCATGCTGGGGATGCGGTGGGCTCTATGGCTTCTGAGGCGGAAAGAACCAGCTGGGG
CTCTAGGGGGTATCCCC
[124 nt withheld, positions 4778-4901]
C
[91 nt withheld, positions 4903-4993]
A
[49 nt withheld, positions 4995-5043]
CCTTTGACGTTGGAGTCCACGTTCTTT
[37 nt withheld, positions 5071-5107]
ACCCTATCTCGGTCTATTCTTTTGATTTATAAGGGATTTTGCCGATTTCGGCCTATTGGTTAAAAAATGA
GCTGATTTAACAAAAATTTAACGCGAATTAATTCTGTGGAATGTGTGTCAGTTAGGGTGTGGAAAGTCCC
CAGGCTCCCCAGCAGGCAGAAGTATGCAAAGCATGCATCTCAATTAGTCAGCAACCAGGTGTGGAAAGTC
CCCAGGCTCCCCAGCAGGCAGAAGTATGCAAAGCATGCATCTCAATTAGTCAGCAACCATAGTCCCGCCC
CTAACTCCGCCCATCCCGCCCCTAACTCCGCCCAGTTCCGCCCATTCTCCGCCCCATGGCTGACTAATTT
TTTTTATTTATGCAGAGGCCGAGGCCGCCTCTGCCTCTGAGCTATTCCAGAAGTAGTGAGGAGGCTTTTT
TGGAGGCCTAGGCTTTTGCAAAAAGCTCCCGGGAGCTTGTATATCCATTTTCGGATCTGATCAGCACGTG
TTGACAATTAATCATCGGCATAGTATATCGGCATAGTATAATACGACAAGGTGAGGAACTAAACCATGGC
CAAGTTGACCAGTGCCGTTCCGGTGCTCACCGCGCGCGACGTCGCCGGAGCGGTCGAGTTCTGGACCGAC
CGGCTCGGGTTCTCCCGGGACTTCGTGGAGGACGACTTCGCCGGTGTGGTCCGGGACGACGTGACCCTGT
TCATCAGCGCGGTCCAGGACCAGGTGGTGCCGGACAACACCCTGGCCTGGGTGTGGGTGCGCGGCCTGGA
CGAGCTGTACGCCGAGTGGTCGGAGGTCGTGTCCACGAACTTCCGGGACGCCTCCGGGCCGGCCATGACC
GAGATCGGCGAGCAGCCGTGGGGGCGGGAGTTCGCCCTGCGCGACCCGGCCGGCAACTGCGTGCACTTCG
TGGCCGAGGAGCAGGACTGACACGTGCTACGAGATTTCGATTCCACCGCCGCCTTCTATGAAAGGTTGGG
CTTCGGAATCGTTTTCCGGGACGCCGGCTGGATGATCCTCCAGCGCGGGGATCTCATGCTGGAGTTCTTC
GCCCACCCCAACTTGTTTATTGCAGCTTATAATGGTTACAAATAAAGCAATAGCATCACAAATTTCACAA
ATAAAGCATTTTTTTCACTGCATTCTAGTTGTGGTTTGTCCAAACTCATCAATGTATCTTATCATGTCTG
TATACCGTCGACCTCTAGCTAGAGCTTGGCGTAATCATGGTCATAGCTGTTTCCTGTGTGAAATTGTTAT
CCGCTCACAATTCCACACAACATACGAGCCGGAAGCATAAAGTGTAAAGCCTGGGGTGCCTAATGAGTGA
GCTAACTCACATTAATTGCGTTGCGCTCACTGCCCGCTTTCCAGTCGGGAAACCTGTCGTGCCAGCTGCA
TTAATGAATCGGCCAACGCGCGGGGAGAGGCGGTTTGCGTATTGGGCGCTCTTCCGCTTCCTCGCTCACT
GACTCGCTGCGCTCGGTCGTTCGGCTGCGGCGAGCGGTATCAGCTCACTCAAAGGCGGTAATACGGTTAT
CCACAGAATCAGGGGATAACGCAGGAAAGAACATGTGAGCAAAAGGCCAGCAAAAGGCCAGGAACCGTAA
AAAGGCCGCGTTGCTGGCGTTTTTCCATAGGCTCCGCCCCCCTGACGAGCATCACAAAAATCGACGCTCA
AGTCAGAGGTGGCGAAACCCGACAGGACTATAAAGATACCAGGCGTTTCCCCCTGGAAGCTCCCTCGTGC
GCTCTCCTGTTCCGACCCTGCCGCTTACCGGATACCTGTCCGCCTTTCTCCCTTCGGGAAGCGTGGCGCT
TTCTCATAGCTCACGCTGTAGGTATCTCAGTTCGGTGTAGGTCGTTCGCTCCAAGCTGGGCTGTGTGCAC
GAACCCCCCGTTCAGCCCGACCGCTGCGCCTTATCCGGTAACTATCGTCTTGAGTCCAACCCGGTAAGAC
ACGACTTATCGCCACTGGCAGCAGCCACTGGTAACAGGATTAGCAGAGCGAGGTATGTAGGCGGTGCTAC
AGAGTTCTTGAAGTGGTGGCCTAACTACGGCTACACTAGAAGAACAGTATTTGGTATCTGCGCTCTGCTG
AAGCCAGTTACCTTCGGAAAAAGAGTTGGTAGCTCTTGATCCGGCAAACAAACCACCGCTGGTAGCGGTG
GTTTTTTTGTTTGCAAGCAGCAGATTACGCGCAGAAAAAAAGGATCTCAAGAAGATCCTTTGATCTTTTC
TACGGGGTCTGACGCTCAGTGGAACGAAAACTCACGTTAAGGGATTTTGGTCATGAGATTATCAAAAAGG
ATCTTCACCTAGATCCTTTTAAATTAAAAATGAAGTTTTAAATCAATCTAAAGTATATATGAGTAAACTT
GGTCTGACAGTTACCAATGCTTAATCAGTGAGGCACCTATCTCAGCGATCTGTCTATTTCGTTCATCCAT
AGTTGCCTGACTCCCCGTCGTGTAGATAACTACGATACGGGAGGGCTTACCATCTGGCCCCAGTGCTGCA
ATGATACCGCGAGACCCACGCTCACCGGCTCCAGATTTATCAGCAATAAACCAGCCAGCCGGAAGGGCCG
AGCGCAGAAGTGGTCCTGCAACTTTATCCGCCTCCATCCAGTCTATTAATTGTTGCCGGGAAGCTAGAGT
AAGTAGTTCGCCAGTTAATAGTTTGCGCAACGTTGTTGCCATTGCTACAGGCATCGTGGTGTCACGCTCG
TCGTTTGGTATGGCTTCATTCAGCTCCGGTTCCCAACGATCAAGGCGAGTTACATGATCCCCCATGTTGT
GCAAAAAAGCGGTTAGCTCCTTCGGTCCTCCGATCGTTGTCAGAAGTAAGTTGGCCGCAGTGTTATCACT
CATGGTTATGGCAGCACTGCATAATTCTCTTACTGTCATGCCATCCGTAAGATGCTTTTCTGTGACTGGT
GAGTACTCAACCAAGTCATTCTGAGAATAGTGTATGCGGCGACCGAGTTGCTCTTGCCCGGCGTCAATAC
GGGATAATACCGCGCCACATAGCAGAACTTTAAAAGTGCTCATCATTGGAAAACGTTCTTCGGGGCGAAA
ACTCTCAAGGATCTTACCGCTGTTGAGATCCAGTTCGATGTAACCCACTCGTGCACCCAACTGATCTTCA
GCATCTTTTACTTTCACCAGCGTTTCTGGGTGAGCAAAAACAGGAAGGCAAAATGCCGCAAAAAAGGGAA
TAAGGGCGACACGGAAATGTTGAATACTCATACTCTTCCTTTTTCAATATTATTGAAGCATTTATCAGGG
TTATTGTCTCATGAGCGGATACATATTTGAATGTATTTAGAAAAATAAACAAATAGGGGTTCCGCGCACA
TTTCCCCGAAAAGTGCCACCTGACGTC
